>Addgene plasmid #227943 | pGH020 sgZmat3.1 | addgene full sequence | sequence record 459276 | Addgene NGS Result
GTCGACGGATCGGGAGATCTCCCGATCCCCTATGGTGCACTCTCAGTACAATCTGCTCTGATGCCGCATA
GTTAAGCCAGTATCTGCTCCCTGCTTGTGTGTTGGAGGTCGCTGAGTAGTGCGCGAGCAAAATTTAAGCT
ACAACAAGGCAAGGCTTGACCGACAATTGCATGAAGAATCTGCTTAGGGTTAGGCGTTTTGCGCTGCTTC
GCGATGTACGGGCCAGATATACGCGTTGACATTGATTATTGACTAGTTATTAATAGTAATCAATTACGGG
GTCATTAGTTCATAGCCCATATATGGAGTTCCGCGTTACATAACTTACGGTAAATGGCCCGCCTGGCTGA
CCGCCCAACGACCCCCGCCCATTGACGTCAATAATGACGTATGTTCCCATAGTAACGCCAATAGGGACTT
TCCATTGACGTCAATGGGTGGAGTATTTACGGTAAACTGCCCACTTGGCAGTACATCAAGTGTATCATAT
GCCAAGTACGCCCCCTATTGACGTCAATGACGGTAAATGGCCCGCCTGGCATTATGCCCAGTACATGACC
TTATGGGACTTTCCTACTTGGCAGTACATCTACGTATTAGTCATCGCTATTACCATGGTGATGCGGTTTT
GGCAGTACATCAATGGGCGTGGATAGCGGTTTGACTCACGGGGATTTCCAAGTCTCCACCCCATTGACGT
CAATGGGAGTTTGTTTTGGCACCAAAATCAACGGGACTTTCCAAAATGTCGTAACAACTCCGCCCCATTG
ACGCAAATGGGCGGTAGGCGTGTACGGTGGGAGGTCTATATAAGCAGCGCGTTTTGCCTGTACTGGGTCT
CTCTGGTTAGACCAGATCTGAGCCTGGGAGCTCTCTGGCTAACTAGGGAACCCACTGCTTAAGCCTCAAT
AAAGCTTGCCTTGAGTGCTTCAAGTAGTGTGTGCCCGTCTGTTGTGTGACTCTGGTAACTAGAGATCCCT
CAGACCCTTTTAGTCAGTGTGGAAAATCTCTAGCAGTGGCGCCCGAACAGGGACTTGAAAGCGAAAGGGA
AACCAGAGGAGCTCTCTCGACGCAGGACTCGGCTTGCTGAAGCGCGCACGGCAAGAGGCGAGGGGCGGCG
ACTGGTGAGTACGCCAAAAATTTTGACTAGCGGAGGCTAGAAGGAGAGAGATGGGTGCGAGAGCGTCAGT
ATTAAGCGGGGGAGAATTAGATCGCGATGGGAAAAAATTCGGTTAAGGCCAGGGGGAAAGAAAAAATATA
AATTAAAACATATAGTATGGGCAAGCAGGGAGCTAGAACGATTCGCAGTTAATCCTGGCCTGTTAGAAAC
ATCAGAAGGCTGTAGACAAATACTGGGACAGCTACAACCATCCCTTCAGACAGGATCAGAAGAACTTAGA
TCATTATATAATACAGTAGCAACCCTCTATTGTGTGCATCAAAGGATAGAGATAAAAGACACCAAGGAAG
CTTTAGACAAGATAGAGGAAGAGCAAAACAAAAGTAAGACCACCGCACAGCAAGCGGCCGGCCGCTGATC
TTCAGACCTGGAGGAGGAGATATGAGGGACAATTGGAGAAGTGAATTATATAAATATAAAGTAGTAAAAA
TTGAACCATTAGGAGTAGCACCCACCAAGGCAAAGAGAAGAGTGGTGCAGAGAGAAAAAAGAGCAGTGGG
AATAGGAGCTTTGTTCCTTGGGTTCTTGGGAGCAGCAGGAAGCACTATGGGCGCAGCGTCAATGACGCTG
ACGGTACAGGCCAGACAATTATTGTCTGGTATAGTGCAGCAGCAGAACAATTTGCTGAGGGCTATTGAGG
CGCAACAGCATCTGTTGCAACTCACAGTCTGGGGCATCAAGCAGCTCCAGGCAAGAATCCTGGCTGTGGA
AAGATACCTAAAGGATCAACAGCTCCTGGGGATTTGGGGTTGCTCTGGAAAACTCATTTGCACCACTGCT
GTGCCTTGGAATGCTAGTTGGAGTAATAAATCTCTGGAACAGATTTGGAATCACACGACCTGGATGGAGT
GGGACAGAGAAATTAACAATTACACAAGCTTAATACACTCCTTAATTGAAGAATCGCAAAACCAGCAAGA
AAAGAATGAACAAGAATTATTGGAATTAGATAAATGGGCAAGTTTGTGGAATTGGTTTAACATAACAAAT
TGGCTGTGGTATATAAAATTATTCATAATGATAGTAGGAGGCTTGGTAGGTTTAAGAATAGTTTTTGCTG
TACTTTCTATAGTGAATAGAGTTAGGCAGGGATATTCACCATTATCGTTTCAGACCCACCTCCCAACCCC
GAGGGGACCCGACAGGCCCGAAGGAATAGAAGAAGAAGGTGGAGAGAGAGACAGAGACAGATCCATTCGA
TTAGTGAACGGATCGGCACTGCGTGCGCCAATTCTGCAGACAAATGGCAGTATTCATCCACAATTTTAAA
AGAAAAGGGGGGATTGGGGGGTACAGTGCAGGGGAAAGAATAGTAGACATAATAGCAACAGACATACAAA
CTAAAGAATTACAAAAACAAATTACAAAAATTCAAAATTTTCGGGTTTATTACAGGGACAGCAGAGATCC
AGTTTGGTTAGTACCGGGCCCGCTCTCGAGGCGGCCGCGAGGGCCTATTTCCCATGATTCCTTCATATTT
GCATATACGATACAAGGCTGTTAGAGAGATAATTGGAATTAATTTGACTGTAAACACAAAGATATTAGTA
CAAAATACGTGACGTAGAAAGTAATAATTTCTTGGGTAGTTTGCAGTTTTAAAATTATGTTTTAAAATGG
ACTATCATATGCTTACCGTAACTTGAAAGTATTTCGATTTCTTGGCTTTATATATCTTGTGGAAAGGACG
AAACACCGCCAGGGGGCAGGGTGATCCGTTTAAGAGCTAAGCTGGAAACAGCATAGCAAGTTTAAATAAG
GCTAGTCCGTTATCAACTTGAAAAAGTGGCACCGAGTCGGTGCTTTTTTTCCTAGGGGATCCATTATCTA
GAGCGTGGATAACCGTATTACCGCCATGCATGTGCCCGTCAGTGGGCAGAGCGCACATCGCCCACAGTCC
CCGAGAAGTTGGGGGGAGGGGTCGGCAATTGAACCGGTGCCTAGAGAAGGTGGCGCGGGGTAAACTGGGA
AAGTGATGTCGTGTACTGGCTCCGCCTTTTTCCCGAGGGTGGGGGAGAACCGTATATAAGTGCAGTAGTC
GCCGTGAACGTTCTTTTTCGCAACGGGTTTGCCGCCAGAACACAGGTAAGTGCCGTGTGTGGTTCCCGCG
GGCCTGGCCTCTTTACGGGTTATGGCCCTTGCGTGCCTTGAATTACTTCCACCTGGCTGCAGTACGTGAT
TCTTGATCCCGAGCTTCGGGTTGGAAGTGGGTGGGAGAGTTCGAGGCCTTGCGCTTAAGGAGCCCCTTCG
CCTCGTGCTTGAGTTGAGGCCTGGCCTGGGCGCTGGGGCCGCCGCGTGCGAATCTGGTGGCACCTTCGCG
CCTGTCTCGCTGCTTTCGATAAGTCTCTAGCCATTTAAAATTTTTGATGACCTGCTGCGACGCTTTTTTT
CTGGCAAGATAGTCTTGTAAATGCGGGCCAAGATCTGCACACTGGTATTTCGGTTTTTGGGGCCGCGGGC
GGCGACGGGGCCCGTGCGTCCCAGCGCACATGTTCGGCGAGGCGGGGCCTGCGAGCGCGGCCACCGAGAA
TCGGACGGGGGTAGTCTCAAGCTGGCCGGCCTGCTCTGGTGCCTGGCCTCGCGCCGCCGTGTATCGCCCC
GCCCTGGGCGGCAAGGCTGGCCCGGTCGGCACCAGTTGCGTGAGCGGAAAGATGGCCGCTTCCCGGCCCT
GCTGCAGGGAGCTCAAAATGGAGGACGCGGCGCTCGGGAGAGCGGGCGGGTGAGTCACCCACACAAAGGA
AAAGGGCCTTTCCGTCCTCAGCCGTCGCTTCATGTGACTCCACGGAGTACCGGGCGCCGTCCAGGCACCT
CGATTAGTTCTCGCGCTTTTGGAGTACGTCGTCTTTAGGTTGGGGGGAGGGGTTTTATGCGATGGAGTTT
CCCCACACTGAGTGGGTGGAGACTGAAGTTAGGCCAGCTTGGCACTTGATGTAATTCTCCTTGGAATTTG
CCCTTTTTGAGTTTGGATCTTGGTTCATTCTCAAGCCTCAGACAGTGGTTCAAAGTTTTTTTCTTCCATT
TCAGGTGTCGTGAGCTAGCCCACCATGATTGAACAAGATGGATTGCACGCAGGTTCTCCGGCCGCTTGGG
TGGAGAGGCTATTCGGCTATGACTGGGCACAACAGACAATCGGCTGCTCTGATGCCGCCGTGTTCCGGCT
GTCAGCGCAGGGGCGCCCGGTTCTTTTTGTCAAGACCGACCTGTCCGGTGCCCTGAATGAACTGCAGGAC
GAGGCAGCGCGGCTATCGTGGCTGGCCACGACGGGCGTTCCTTGCGCAGCTGTGCTCGACGTTGTCACTG
AAGCGGGAAGGGACTGGCTGCTATTGGGCGAAGTGCCGGGGCAGGATCTCCTGTCATCTCACCTTGCTCC
TGCCGAGAAAGTATCCATCATGGCTGATGCAATGCGGCGGCTGCATACGCTTGATCCGGCTACCTGCCCA
TTCGACCACCAAGCGAAACATCGCATCGAGCGAGCACGTACTCGGATGGAAGCCGGTCTTGTCGATCAGG
ATGATCTGGACGAAGAGCATCAGGGGCTCGCGCCAGCCGAACTGTTCGCCAGGCTCAAGGCGCGCATGCC
CGACGGCGAGGATCTCGTCGTGACCCATGGCGATGCCTGCTTGCCGAATATCATGGTGGAAAATGGCCGC
TTTTCTGGATTCATCGACTGTGGCCGGCTGGGTGTGGCGGACCGCTATCAGGACATAGCGTTGGCTACCC
GTGATATTGCTGAAGAGCTTGGCGGCGAATGGGCTGACCGCTTCCTCGTGCTTTACGGTATCGCCGCTCC
CGATTCGCAGCGCATCGCCTTCTATCGCCTTCTTGACGAGTTCTTCGGATCGGGAGAGGGCAGAGGAAGT
CTGCTAACATGCGGTGACGTCGAGGAGAATCCTGGCCCACCGGTCGCCACCATGGTGAGCAAGGGCGAGG
AGCTGTTCACCGGGGTGGTGCCCATCCTGGTCGAGCTGGACGGCGACGTAAACGGCCACAAGTTCAGCGT
GTCTGGCGAGGGCGAGGGCGATGCCACCTACGGCAAGCTGACCCTGAAGTTCATCTGCACCACCGGCAAG
CTGCCCGTGCCCTGGCCCACCCTCGTGACCACCCTGACCTACGGCGTGCAGTGCTTCAGCCGCTACCCCG
ACCACATGAAGCAGCACGACTTCTTCAAGTCCGCCATGCCCGAAGGCTACGTCCAGGAGCGCACCATCTT
CTTCAAGGACGACGGCAACTACAAGACCCGCGCCGAGGTGAAGTTCGAGGGCGACACCCTGGTGAACCGC
ATCGAGCTGAAGGGCATCGACTTCAAGGAGGACGGCAACATCCTGGGGCACAAGCTGGAGTACAACTACA
ACAGCCACAACGTCTATATCATGGCCGACAAGCAGAAGAACGGCATCAAGGCGAACTTCAAGATCCGCCA
CAACATCGAGGACGGCAGCGTGCAGCTCGCCGACCACTACCAGCAGAACACCCCCATCGGCGACGGCCCC
GTGCTGCTGCCCGACAACCACTACCTGAGCACCCAGTCCGCCCTGAGCAAAGACCCCAACGAGAAGCGCG
ATCACATGGTCCTGCTGGAGTTCGTGACCGCCGCCGGGATCACTCTCGGCATGGACGAGCTGTACAAGTA
ATAAGAATTCGTCGAGGGACCTAATAACTTCGTATAGCATACATTATACGAAGTTATACATGTTTAAGGG
TTCCGGTTCCACTAGGTACAATTCGATATCAAGCTTATCGATAATCAACCTCTGGATTACAAAATTTGTG
AAAGATTGACTGGTATTCTTAACTATGTTGCTCCTTTTACGCTATGTGGATACGCTGCTTTAATGCCTTT
GTATCATGCTATTGCTTCCCGTATGGCTTTCATTTTCTCCTCCTTGTATAAATCCTGGTTGCTGTCTCTT
TATGAGGAGTTGTGGCCCGTTGTCAGGCAACGTGGCGTGGTGTGCACTGTGTTTGCTGACGCAACCCCCA
CTGGTTGGGGCATTGCCACCACCTGTCAGCTCCTTTCCGGGACTTTCGCTTTCCCCCTCCCTATTGCCAC
GGCGGAACTCATCGCCGCCTGCCTTGCCCGCTGCTGGACAGGGGCTCGGCTGTTGGGCACTGACAATTCC
GTGGTGTTGTCGGGGAAATCATCGTCCTTTCCTTGGCTGCTCGCCTGTGTTGCCACCTGGATTCTGCGCG
GGACGTCCTTCTGCTACGTCCCTTCGGCCCTCAATCCAGCGGACCTTCCTTCCCGCGGCCTGCTGCCGGC
TCTGCGGCCTCTTCCGCGACTTCGCCTTCGCCCTCAGACGAGTCGGATCTCCCTTTGGGCCGCCTCCCCG
CATCGATACCGTCGACCTCGATCGAGACCTAGAAAAACATGGAGCAATCACAAGTAGCAATACAGCAGCT
ACCAATGCTGATTGTGCCTGGCTAGAAGCACAAGAGGAGGAGGAGGTGGGTTTTCCAGTCACACCTCAGG
TACCTTTAAGACCAATGACTTACAAGGCAGCTGTAGATCTTAGCCACTTTTTAAAAGAAAAGGGGGGACT
GGAAGGGCTAATTCACTCCCAACGAAGTCAAGATATCCTTGATCTGTGGATCTACCACACACAAGGCTAC
TTCCCTGATTGGCAGAACTACACACCAGGGCCAGGGATCAGATATCCACTGACCTTTGGATGGTGCTACA
AGCTAGTACCAGTTGAGCAAGAGAAGGTAGAAGAAGCCAATGAAGGAGAGAACACCCGCTTGTTACACCC
TGTGAGCCTGCATGGGATGGATGACCCGGAGAGAGAAGTATTAGAGTGGAGGTTTGACAGCCGCCTAGCA
TTTCATCACATGGCCCGAGAGCTGCATCCGGACTGTACTGGGTCTCTCTGGTTAGACCAGATCTGAGCCT
GGGAGCTCTCTGGCTAACTAGGGAACCCACTGCTTAAGCCTCAATAAAGCTTGCCTTGAGTGCTTCAAGT
AGTGTGTGCCCGTCTGTTGTGTGACTCTGGTAACTAGAGATCCCTCAGACCCTTTTAGTCAGTGTGGAAA
ATCTCTAGCAGCATGTGAGCAAAAGGCCAGCAAAAGGCCAGGAACCGTAAAAAGGCCGCGTTGCTGGCGT
TTTTCCATAGGCTCCGCCCCCCTGACGAGCATCACAAAAATCGACGCTCAAGTCAGAGGTGGCGAAACCC
GACAGGACTATAAAGATACCAGGCGTTTCCCCCTGGAAGCTCCCTCGTGCGCTCTCCTGTTCCGACCCTG
CCGCTTACCGGATACCTGTCCGCCTTTCTCCCTTCGGGAAGCGTGGCGCTTTCTCATAGCTCACGCTGTA
GGTATCTCAGTTCGGTGTAGGTCGTTCGCTCCAAGCTGGGCTGTGTGCACGAACCCCCCGTTCAGCCCGA
CCGCTGCGCCTTATCCGGTAACTATCGTCTTGAGTCCAACCCGGTAAGACACGACTTATCGCCACTGGCA
GCAGCCACTGGTAACAGGATTAGCAGAGCGAGGTATGTAGGCGGTGCTACAGAGTTCTTGAAGTGGTGGC
CTAACTACGGCTACACTAGAAGAACAGTATTTGGTATCTGCGCTCTGCTGAAGCCAGTTACCTTCGGAAA
AAGAGTTGGTAGCTCTTGATCCGGCAAACAAACCACCGCTGGTAGCGGTGGTTTTTTTGTTTGCAAGCAG
CAGATTACGCGCAGAAAAAAAGGATCTCAAGAAGATCCTTTGATCTTTTCTACGGGGTCTGACGCTCGTG
GAACGAAAACTCACGTTAAGGGATTTTGGTCATGAGATTATCAAAAAGGATCTTCACCTAGATCCTTTTA
AATTAAAAATGAAGTTTTAAATCAATCTAAAGTATATATGAGTAAACTTGGTCTGACAGTTACCAATGCT
TAATCAGTGAGGCACCTATCTCAGCGATCTGTCTATTTCGTTCATCCATAGTTGCCTGACTCCCCGTCGT
GTAGATAACTACGATACGGGAGGGCTTACCATCTGGCCCCAGTGCTGCAATGATACCGCGAGACCCACGC
TCACCGGCTCCAGATTTATCAGCAATAAACCAGCCAGCCGGAAGGGCCGAGCGCAGAAGTGGTCCTGCAA
CTTTATCCGCCTCCATCCAGTCTATTAATTGTTGCCGGGAAGCTAGAGTAAGTAGTTCGCCAGTTAATAG
TTTGCGCAACGTTGTTGCCATTGCTACAGGCATCGTGGTGTCACGCTCGTCGTTTGGTATGGCTTCATTC
AGCTCCGGTTCCCAACGATCAAGGCGAGTTACATGATCCCCCATGTTGTGCAAAAAAGCGGTTAGCTCCT
TCGGTCCTCCGATCGTTGTCAGAAGTAAGTTGGCCGCAGTGTTATCACTCATGGTTATGGCAGCACTGCA
TAATTCTCTTACTGTCATGCCATCCGTAAGATGCTTTTCTGTGACTGGTGAGTACTCAACCAAGTCATTC
TGAGAATAGTGTATGCGGCGACCGAGTTGCTCTTGCCCGGCGTCAATACGGGATAATACCGCGCCACATA
GCAGAACTTTAAAAGTGCTCATCATTGGAAAACGTTCTTCGGGGCGAAAACTCTCAAGGATCTTACCGCT
GTTGAGATCCAGTTCGATGTAACCCACTCGTGCACCCAACTGATCTTCAGCATCTTTTACTTTCACCAGC
GTTTCTGGGTGAGCAAAAACAGGAAGGCAAAATGCCGCAAAAAAGGGAATAAGGGCGACACGGAAATGTT
GAATACTCATACTCTTCCTTTTTCAATATTATTGAAGCATTTATCAGGGTTATTGTCTCATGAGCGGATA
CATATTTGAATGTATTTAGAAAAATAAACAAATAGGGGTTCCGCGCACATTTCCCCGAAAAGTGCCACCT
GAC
Features (pLannotate 1.2.2; 23 found; start..end, strand, type, name):
     31..83      -  misc_feature   bom (fragment): basis of mobility region from pBR322
    238..617     +  enhancer       CMV enhancer: human cytomegalovirus immediate early enhancer
    618..817     +  promoter       CMV promoter: human cytomegalovirus (CMV) immediate early promoter
    835..1015    +  LTR            5' LTR (truncated): truncated 5' long terminal repeat (LTR) from HIV-1
   1062..1187    +  misc_feature   HIV-1 Ψ: packaging signal of human immunodeficiency virus type 1
   1171..1509    +  CDS            HIV-1 gag (fragment): gag protein from human immunodeficiency virus 1; gag
   1684..1917    +  misc_feature   RRE: The Rev response element (RRE) of HIV-1 allows for Rev-dependent mRNA export from the nucleus to the cytoplasm.
   2294..2394    +  CDS            Rev (fragment): human immunodeficiency virus 1 (HIV-1) Rev protein; rev; enhances nuclear export of unspliced and incompletely spliced viral mRNAs
   2444..2561    +  misc_feature   cPPT/CTS: central polypurine tract and central termination sequence of HIV-1
   2629..2869    +  promoter       U6 promoter: RNA polymerase III promoter for human U6 snRNA
   2916..2983    +  misc_RNA       tracrRNA (fragment): trans-activating CRISPR RNA for the Streptococcus pyogenes CRISPR/Cas9 system
   3042..4213    +  promoter       EF-1α promoter: strong constitutive promoter for human elongation factor EF-1α
   4225..5016    +  CDS            neo: KKA2_KLEPN - Also known as kan, nptII. Experimental evidence at protein level: Swiss-Prot protein existence level 1. Resistance to kanamycin, neomycin, paromomycin, ribostamycin, butirosin and gentamicin B. From Klebsiella pneumoniae.
   5092..5811    +  CDS            EGFP: the original enhanced GFP (Yang et al., 1996) mammalian codon-optimized
   5834..5867    +  protein_bind   loxP: Cre-mediated recombination occurs in the 8-bp core sequence (GCATACAT). Cre recombinase
   5900..5923    +  misc_feature   MCS (fragment): pBluescript multiple cloning site
   5923..6511    +  misc_feature   WPRE: woodchuck hepatitis virus posttranscriptional regulatory element
   6512..6531    +  misc_feature   MCS (fragment): pBluescript multiple cloning site
   6533..7033    +  CDS            nef (fragment): NEF_HV1LA - Experimental evidence at protein level: Swiss-Prot protein existence level 1. Extracellular Nef protein targets CD4(+) T-lymphocytes for apoptosis by interacting with CXCR4 surface receptors. From Human immunodeficiency virus type 1 group M subtype B (isolate Lai) (HIV-1).
   7040..7220    +  LTR            5' LTR (truncated): truncated 5' long terminal repeat (LTR) from HIV-1
   7282..7870    -  rep_origin     ori: high-copy-number ColE1/pMB1/pBR322/pUC origin of replication
   8040..8900    -  CDS            AmpR: β-lactamase; bla; confers resistance to ampicillin, carbenicillin, and related antibiotics
   8901..9005    -  promoter       AmpR promoter: bla
