[The description below was written by a language model from this plasmid's Addgene catalogue record and pLannotate feature annotations shown in this document.]
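Description:
pGH020 sgZmat3.1 is a 9,033-nt lentiviral CRISPR guide-expression plasmid built on the pGH020 backbone. It carries a single guide RNA directed against mouse Zmat3. It is propagated in bacteria through a high-copy ColE1/pUC-type origin with ampicillin selection (AmpR under its own bla promoter). The record lists a recombination-tolerant growth strain, which is a common choice for plasmids with repeated LTR sequences.

The transfer cassette begins with a CMV enhancer/promoter fused to a truncated HIV-1 5' LTR, an arrangement that drives production of the viral genomic RNA in packaging cells. This is followed by the Ψ packaging signal with a gag fragment, the RRE for Rev-dependent nuclear export, and the cPPT/CTS. A second truncated LTR lies downstream, preceded by a nef-derived fragment.

Between the LTRs, a human U6 Pol III promoter transcribes the Zmat3.1 guide, which was cloned through BbsI sites destroyed in the process and is joined to an S. pyogenes Cas9 tracrRNA-derived scaffold. A separate EF-1α promoter drives the neomycin phosphotransferase gene and then EGFP. Transduced cells can therefore be selected with G418 and tracked by green fluorescence. The annotation does not identify the element linking the two coding sequences. A single loxP site and a WPRE, which enhances transcript expression, follow the reporter.

No Cas9 coding sequence is annotated, so the nuclease must be supplied separately, for example by Cas9-expressing cells. The construct is intended for Zmat3 disruption in mouse cells and was deposited with a study of ZMAT3 and p21 in the p53 tumour suppression network.
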