Addgene plasmid #227943: pGH020 sgZmat3.1
Purpose: sgRNA targeting Zmat3, GFP, neomycin resistance, Mammalian expression, Mouse targeting, lentiviral, CRISPR
Depositing lab: Laura Attardi. Depositing organization: Stanford University. Publication: Integrative multiomic approaches reveal ZMAT3 and p21 as conserved hubs in the p53 tumor suppression network. Boutelle AM, Mabene AR, Yao D, Xu H, Wang M, Tang YJ, Lopez SS, Sinha S, Demeter J, Cheng R, Benard BA, McCrea EM, Valente LJ, Drainas AP, Fischer M, Majeti R, Petrov DA, Jackson PK, Yang F, Winslow MM, Bassik MC, Attardi LD. Cell Death Differ. 2025 Apr 22. doi: 10.1038/s41418-025-01513-8. PubMed 40263541.
Backbone
  Vector backbone: pGH020
  Vector type: Mammalian Expression, Lentiviral, CRISPR
  Selectable markers: Neomycin (select with G418)
Growth in bacteria
  Bacterial resistance: Ampicillin, 100 μg/mL
  Growth temperature: 37°C
  Growth strain: NEB Stable
  Copy number: Unknown
Gene/Insert
  Gene/Insert name: Zmat3.1 (alt name: Zmat3 54.8)
  gRNA/shRNA sequence: GCCAGGGGGCAGGGTGATCC
  Species: M. musculus (mouse)
  Promoter: human U6
  Cloning method: Restriction Enzyme; 5′ cloning site BbsI (destroyed during cloning); 3′ cloning site BbsI (destroyed during cloning)
  Sequencing primers: 5′ CAAGGCTGTTAGAGAGATAATTGGA
Resource information
  A portion of this plasmid was derived from a plasmid made by: Bassik lab; pGH020 was generated in the Bassik lab and we used as a vector.
Terms and licenses: Academic/Nonprofit Terms; Industry Terms: Not Available to Industry
Depositor comments: Please visit https://doi.org/10.1101/2024.09.17.612743 for bioRxiv preprint.
How to cite: pGH020 sgZmat3.1 was a gift from Laura Attardi (Addgene plasmid # 227943 ; http://n2t.net/addgene:227943 ; RRID:Addgene_227943)
